Addgene plasmid #232180: pLV-UbC-Tet1v4-dCas9
Purpose: Tet1v4-dCas9 from Nuñez et al. 2021, in a lentiviral cassette with blasticidin resistance, for expression in mammalian cells
Depositing lab: Charles Gersbach. Depositing organization: Duke University. Publication: Activation of the imprinted Prader-Willi syndrome locus by CRISPR-based epigenome editing. Rohm D, Black JB, McCutcheon SR, Barrera A, Berry SS, Morone DJ, Nuttle X, de Esch CE, Tai DJC, Talkowski ME, Iglesias N, Gersbach CA. Cell Genom. 2025 Feb 12;5(2):100770. doi: 10.1016/j.xgen.2025.100770. PubMed 39947136.
Backbone
  Vector backbone: FUGW
  Backbone size w/o insert (bp): 7000
  Total vector size (bp): 16300
  Vector type: Mammalian Expression, Lentiviral
  Selectable markers: Blasticidin
Growth in bacteria
  Bacterial resistance: Ampicillin, 100 μg/mL
  Growth temperature: 37°C
  Growth strain: NEB Stable
  Copy number: Unknown
Gene/Insert
  Gene/Insert name: Tet1 catalytic domain - XTEN80 linker - dead Cas9 - 2A - BlastR (alt name: TET1 catalytic domain)
  Species: H. sapiens (human); S. pyogenes
  Insert size (bp): 4100
  Mutation: D10A, H840A
  Entrez Gene: TET1 (a.k.a. CXXC6, LCX, bA119F7.1)
  Promoter: hUbC
  Tag / fusion protein: FLAG (N terminal on insert)
  Cloning method: Gibson Cloning
  Sequencing primers: 5′ aagttttttaggcaccttttgaaatg
Resource information
  A portion of this plasmid was derived from a plasmid made by: Tet1-XTEN80-dCas9 sequence from Addgene plasmid #167983 was amplified for insertion into lentiviral expression vector containing BSD
Terms and licenses: Academic/Nonprofit Terms; Industry Terms: Not Available to Industry
Depositor comments: Please visit https://doi.org/10.1101/2024.03.03.583177 for bioRxiv preprint.
How to cite: pLV-UbC-Tet1v4-dCas9 was a gift from Charles Gersbach (Addgene plasmid # 232180 ; http://n2t.net/addgene:232180 ; RRID:Addgene_232180)
