[The description below was written by a language model from this plasmid's Addgene catalogue record and pLannotate feature annotations shown in this document.]
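Description:
pLV-UbC-Tet1v4-dCas9 is a lentiviral transfer plasmid of about 16.3 kb, built on the FUGW backbone, for stable expression of a targeted DNA demethylase in mammalian cells. It is propagated in E. coli through a high-copy ColE1/pUC-type origin with ampicillin resistance. The backbone also carries an f1 origin and an SV40/EM7-driven bleomycin/Zeocin resistance cassette located outside the viral region. The packaged portion has a CMV enhancer/promoter fused to a truncated HIV-1 5' LTR, which drives Tat-independent genomic RNA production in packaging cells. This is followed by the Ψ packaging signal with a gag fragment, the RRE for Rev-dependent nuclear export, and the cPPT/CTS. A WPRE enhances transcript expression, and a second truncated LTR followed by a bGH polyadenylation signal closes the cassette.

The payload is driven by the human ubiquitin C promoter and encodes a single open reading frame. It consists of the human TET1 catalytic domain joined through an XTEN80 linker to Streptococcus pyogenes Cas9 carrying the D10A and H840A mutations, which abolish nuclease activity. An SV40 NLS follows, and then a 2A peptide (recorded in the catalogue entry but not annotated in the feature table) links the fusion to blasticidin S deaminase. The catalogue lists an N-terminal FLAG tag, also not annotated. The 2A element lets the editor and the blasticidin marker be made from one transcript, so transduced cells can be selected. A single loxP site sits downstream of BSD. The listed insert size of 4.1 kb matches the Cas9 coding region alone rather than the full fusion.

Guided by a separately supplied sgRNA, the fusion brings TET1 to chosen loci, where it oxidises 5-methylcytosine and promotes demethylation. The associated publication concerns CRISPR-based epigenome editing to activate the imprinted Prader-Willi syndrome locus.
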