Features (pLannotate 1.2.2; 35 found; start..end, strand, type, name):
     31..83      -  misc_feature   bom (fragment): basis of mobility region from pBR322
    238..617     +  enhancer       CMV enhancer: human cytomegalovirus immediate early enhancer
    618..817     +  promoter       CMV promoter: human cytomegalovirus (CMV) immediate early promoter
    835..1015    +  LTR            5' LTR (truncated): truncated 5' long terminal repeat (LTR) from HIV-1
   1062..1187    +  misc_feature   HIV-1 Ψ: packaging signal of human immunodeficiency virus type 1
   1171..1534    +  CDS            HIV-1 gag (fragment): gag protein from human immunodeficiency virus 1; gag
   1680..1913    +  misc_feature   RRE: The Rev response element (RRE) of HIV-1 allows for Rev-dependent mRNA export from the nucleus to the cytoplasm.
   2290..2390    +  CDS            Rev (fragment): human immunodeficiency virus 1 (HIV-1) Rev protein; rev; enhances nuclear export of unspliced and incompletely spliced viral mRNAs
   2440..2557    +  misc_feature   cPPT/CTS: central polypurine tract and central termination sequence of HIV-1
   2622..3833    +  promoter       UbC promoter: human ubiquitin C promoter
   3844..3862    -  misc_feature   MCS (fragment): pUC18/19 multiple cloning site
   3874..6027    +  CDS            TET1 (fragment): TET1_HUMAN - Also known as CXXC6, KIAA1676, LCX. Experimental evidence at protein level: Swiss-Prot protein existence level 1. Dioxygenase that catalyzes the conversion of the modified genomic base 5-methylcytosine (5mC) into 5-hydroxymethylcytosine (5hmC) and plays a key role in active DNA demethylation. Also mediates subsequent conversion of 5hmC into 5-formylcytosine (5fC), and conversion of 5fC to 5-carboxylcytosine (5caC). Conversion of 5mC into 5hmC, 5fC and 5caC probably constitutes the first step in cytosine demethylation. Methylation at the C5 position of cytosine bases is an epigenet
   6268..10371   +  CDS            cas9: CAS9_STRP1 - Also known as csn1 From Streptococcus pyogenes serotype M1.
  10387..10407   +  CDS            SV40 NLS: nuclear localization signal of SV40 (simian virus 40) large T antigen
  10522..10917   +  CDS            BSD: blasticidin S deaminase; Aspergillus terreus BSD; confers resistance to blasticidin
  10943..10976   +  protein_bind   loxP: Cre-mediated recombination occurs in the 8-bp core sequence (GCATACAT). Cre recombinase
  10977..11001   +  misc_feature   MCS (fragment): pBluescript multiple cloning site
  11001..11589   +  misc_feature   WPRE: woodchuck hepatitis virus posttranscriptional regulatory element
  11526..12107   +  CDS            nef (fragment): NEF_HV1H2 - Experimental evidence at protein level: Swiss-Prot protein existence level 1. Extracellular Nef protein targets CD4(+) T-lymphocytes for apoptosis by interacting with CXCR4 surface receptors. From Human immunodeficiency virus type 1 group M subtype B (isolate HXB2) (HIV-1).
  12114..12294   +  LTR            5' LTR (truncated): truncated 5' long terminal repeat (LTR) from HIV-1
  12326..12550   +  polyA_signal   bGH poly(A) signal: bovine growth hormone polyadenylation signal
  12554..12575   +  promoter       SV40 promoter (fragment): SV40 enhancer and early promoter
  12596..13024   +  rep_origin     f1 ori (sequence partly withheld): f1 bacteriophage origin of replication; arrow indicates direction of (+) strand synthesis
  13038..13367   +  promoter       SV40 promoter: SV40 enhancer and early promoter
  13415..13462   +  promoter       EM7 promoter: synthetic bacterial promoter&nbsp
  13481..13855   +  CDS            BleoR: antibiotic-binding protein; Sh ble from Streptoalloteichus hindustanus; confers resistance to bleomycin, phleomycin, and Zeocin™
  13865..13990   +  CDS            ble (fragment): BLE_KLEPN - Experimental evidence at protein level: Swiss-Prot protein existence level 1. Binding protein with a strong affinity to the bleomycin family of antibiotics. Binds to CL990; an antimitotic-antibiotic compound. From Klebsiella pneumoniae.
  13985..14106   +  polyA_signal   SV40 poly(A) signal: SV40 polyadenylation signal
  14177..14199   -  protein_bind   lac operator (fragment): The lac repressor binds to the lac operator to inhibit transcription in E. coli. This inhibition can be relieved by adding lactose or isopropyl-β-D-thiogalactopyranoside (IPTG). lac repressor encoded by lacI
  14203..14233   -  promoter       lac promoter: promoter for the E. coli lac operon
  14248..14269   -  protein_bind   CAP binding site: CAP binding activates transcription in the presence of cAMP. E. coli catabolite activator protein
  14282..14374   -  CDS            lacI (fragment): lac repressor; lacI; The lac repressor binds to the lac operator to inhibit transcription in E. coli. This inhibition can be relieved by adding lactose or isopropyl-β-D-thiogalactopyranoside (IPTG).
  14557..15145   -  rep_origin     ori: high-copy-number ColE1/pMB1/pBR322/pUC origin of replication
  15316..16176   -  CDS            AmpR: β-lactamase; bla; confers resistance to ampicillin, carbenicillin, and related antibiotics
  16177..16281   -  promoter       AmpR promoter: bla
>Addgene plasmid #232180 | pLV-UbC-Tet1v4-dCas9 | addgene full sequence | sequence record 462961 | Addgene NGS Result
GTCGACGGATCGGGAGATCTCCCGATCCCCTATGGTGCACTCTCAGTACAATCTGCTCTGATGCCGCATA
GTTAAGCCAGTATCTGCTCCCTGCTTGTGTGTTGGAGGTCGCTGAGTAGTGCGCGAGCAAAATTTAAGCT
ACAACAAGGCAAGGCTTGACCGACAATTGCATGAAGAATCTGCTTAGGGTTAGGCGTTTTGCGCTGCTTC
GCGATGTACGGGCCAGATATACGCGTTGACATTGATTATTGACTAGTTATTAATAGTAATCAATTACGGG
GTCATTAGTTCATAGCCCATATATGGAGTTCCGCGTTACATAACTTACGGTAAATGGCCCGCCTGGCTGA
CCGCCCAACGACCCCCGCCCATTGACGTCAATAATGACGTATGTTCCCATAGTAACGCCAATAGGGACTT
TCCATTGACGTCAATGGGTGGAGTATTTACGGTAAACTGCCCACTTGGCAGTACATCAAGTGTATCATAT
GCCAAGTACGCCCCCTATTGACGTCAATGACGGTAAATGGCCCGCCTGGCATTATGCCCAGTACATGACC
TTATGGGACTTTCCTACTTGGCAGTACATCTACGTATTAGTCATCGCTATTACCATGGTGATGCGGTTTT
GGCAGTACATCAATGGGCGTGGATAGCGGTTTGACTCACGGGGATTTCCAAGTCTCCACCCCATTGACGT
CAATGGGAGTTTGTTTTGGCACCAAAATCAACGGGACTTTCCAAAATGTCGTAACAACTCCGCCCCATTG
ACGCAAATGGGCGGTAGGCGTGTACGGTGGGAGGTCTATATAAGCAGCGCGTTTTGCCTGTACTGGGTCT
CTCTGGTTAGACCAGATCTGAGCCTGGGAGCTCTCTGGCTAACTAGGGAACCCACTGCTTAAGCCTCAAT
AAAGCTTGCCTTGAGTGCTTCAAGTAGTGTGTGCCCGTCTGTTGTGTGACTCTGGTAACTAGAGATCCCT
CAGACCCTTTTAGTCAGTGTGGAAAATCTCTAGCAGTGGCGCCCGAACAGGGACTTGAAAGCGAAAGGGA
AACCAGAGGAGCTCTCTCGACGCAGGACTCGGCTTGCTGAAGCGCGCACGGCAAGAGGCGAGGGGCGGCG
ACTGGTGAGTACGCCAAAAATTTTGACTAGCGGAGGCTAGAAGGAGAGAGATGGGTGCGAGAGCGTCAGT
ATTAAGCGGGGGAGAATTAGATCGCGATGGGAAAAAATTCGGTTAAGGCCAGGGGGAAAGAAAAAATATA
AATTAAAACATATAGTATGGGCAAGCAGGGAGCTAGAACGATTCGCAGTTAATCCTGGCCTGTTAGAAAC
ATCAGAAGGCTGTAGACAAATACTGGGACAGCTACAACCATCCCTTCAGACAGGATCAGAAGAACTTAGA
TCATTATATAATACAGTAGCAACCCTCTATTGTGTGCATCAAAGGATAGAGATAAAAGACACCAAGGAAG
CTTTAGACAAGATAGAGGAAGAGCAAAACAAAAGTAAGACCACCGCACAGCAAGCGGCCGCTGATCTTCA
GACCTGGAGGAGGAGATATGAGGGACAATTGGAGAAGTGAATTATATAAATATAAAGTAGTAAAAATTGA
ACCATTAGGAGTAGCACCCACCAAGGCAAAGAGAAGAGTGGTGCAGAGAGAAAAAAGAGCAGTGGGAATA
GGAGCTTTGTTCCTTGGGTTCTTGGGAGCAGCAGGAAGCACTATGGGCGCAGCGTCAATGACGCTGACGG
TACAGGCCAGACAATTATTGTCTGGTATAGTGCAGCAGCAGAACAATTTGCTGAGGGCTATTGAGGCGCA
ACAGCATCTGTTGCAACTCACAGTCTGGGGCATCAAGCAGCTCCAGGCAAGAATCCTGGCTGTGGAAAGA
TACCTAAAGGATCAACAGCTCCTGGGGATTTGGGGTTGCTCTGGAAAACTCATTTGCACCACTGCTGTGC
CTTGGAATGCTAGTTGGAGTAATAAATCTCTGGAACAGATTTGGAATCACACGACCTGGATGGAGTGGGA
CAGAGAAATTAACAATTACACAAGCTTAATACACTCCTTAATTGAAGAATCGCAAAACCAGCAAGAAAAG
AATGAACAAGAATTATTGGAATTAGATAAATGGGCAAGTTTGTGGAATTGGTTTAACATAACAAATTGGC
TGTGGTATATAAAATTATTCATAATGATAGTAGGAGGCTTGGTAGGTTTAAGAATAGTTTTTGCTGTACT
TTCTATAGTGAATAGAGTTAGGCAGGGATATTCACCATTATCGTTTCAGACCCACCTCCCAACCCCGAGG
GGACCCGACAGGCCCGAAGGAATAGAAGAAGAAGGTGGAGAGAGAGACAGAGACAGATCCATTCGATTAG
TGAACGGATCGGCACTGCGTGCGCCAATTCTGCAGACAAATGGCAGTATTCATCCACAATTTTAAAAGAA
AAGGGGGGATTGGGGGGTACAGTGCAGGGGAAAGAATAGTAGACATAATAGCAACAGACATACAAACTAA
AGAATTACAAAAACAAATTACAAAAATTCAAAATTTTCGGGTTTATTACAGGGACAGCAGAGATCCAGTT
TGGTTAATTAACCCGTGTCGGCTCCAGATCTGGCCTCCGCGCCGGGTTTTGGCGCCTCCCGCGGGCGCCC
CCCTCCTCACGGCGAGCGCTGCCACGTCAGACGAAGGGCGCAGCGAGCGTCCTGATCCTTCCGCCCGGAC
GCTCAGGACAGCGGCCCGCTGCTCATAAGACTCGGCCTTAGAACCCCAGTATCAGCAGAAGGACATTTTA
GGACGGGACTTGGGTGACTCTAGGGCACTGGTTTTCTTTCCAGAGAGCGGAACAGGCGAGGAAAAGTAGT
CCCTTCTCGGCGATTCTGCGGAGGGATCTCCGTGGGGCGGTGAACGCCGATGATTATATAAGGACGCGCC
GGGTGTGGCACAGCTAGTTCCGTCGCAGCCGGGATTTGGGTCGCGGTTCTTGTTTGTGGATCGCTGTGAT
CGTCACTTGGTGAGTAGCGGGCTGCTGGGCTGGCCGGGGCTTTCGTGGCCGCCGGGCCGCTCGGTGGGAC
GGAAGCGTGTGGAGAGACCGCCAAGGGCTGTAGTCTGGGTCCGCGAGCAAGGTTGCCCTGAACTGGGGGT
TGGGGGGAGCGCAGCAAAATGGCGGCTGTTCCCGAGTCTTGAATGGAAGACGCTTGTGAGGCGGGCTGTG
AGGTCGTTGAAACAAGGTGGGGGGCATGGTGGGCGGCAAGAACCCAAGGTCTTGAGGCCTTCGCTAATGC
GGGAAAGCTCTTATTCGGGTGAGATGGGCTGGGGCACCATCTGGGGACCCTGACGTGAAGTTTGTCACTG
ACTGGAGAACTCGGTTTGTCGTCTGTTGCGGGGGCGGCAGTTATGGCGGTGCCGTTGGGCAGTGCACCCG
TACCTTTGGGAGCGCGCGCCCTCGTCGTGTCGTGACGTCACCCGTTCTGTTGGCTTATAATGCAGGGTGG
GGCCACCTGCCGGTAGGTGTGCGGTAGGCTTTTCTCCGTCGCAGGACGCAGGGTTCGGGCCTAGGGTAGG
CTCTCCTGAATCGACAGGCGCCGGACCTCTGGTGAGGGGAGGGATAAGTGAGGCGTCAGTTTCTTTGGTC
GGTTTTATGTACCTATCTTCTTAAGTAGCTGAAGCTCCGGTTTTGAACTATGCGCTCGGGGTTGGCGAGT
GTGTTTTGTGAAGTTTTTTAGGCACCTTTTGAAATGTAATCATTTGGGTCAATATGTAATTTTCAGTGTT
AGACTAGTAAATTGTCCGCTAAATTCTGGCCGTTTTTGGCTTTTTTGTTAGACGAAGCTTGGGCTGCAGG
TCGACTCTAGAGCCACCATGGCCCTGCCCACCTGCAGCTGTCTTGATCGAGTTATACAAAAAGACAAAGG
CCCATATTATACACACCTTGGGGCAGGACCAAGTGTTGCTGCTGTCAGGGAAATCATGGAGAATAGGTAT
GGTCAAAAAGGAAACGCAATAAGGATAGAAATAGTAGTGTACACCGGTAAAGAAGGGAAAAGCTCTCATG
GGTGTCCAATTGCTAAGTGGGTTTTAAGAAGAAGCAGTGATGAAGAAAAAGTTCTTTGTTTGGTCCGGCA
GCGTACAGGCCACCACTGTCCAACTGCTGTGATGGTGGTGCTCATCATGGTGTGGGATGGCATCCCTCTT
CCAATGGCCGACCGGCTATACACAGAGCTCACAGAGAATCTAAAGTCATACAATGGGCACCCTACCGACA
GAAGATGCACCCTCAATGAAAATCGTACCTGTACATGTCAAGGAATTGATCCAGAGACTTGTGGAGCTTC
ATTCTCTTTTGGCTGTTCATGGAGTATGTACTTTAATGGCTGTAAGTTTGGTAGAAGCCCAAGCCCCAGA
AGATTTAGAATTGATCCAAGCTCTCCCTTACATGAAAAAAACCTTGAAGATAACTTACAGAGTTTGGCTA
CACGATTAGCTCCAATTTATAAGCAGTATGCTCCAGTAGCTTACCAAAATCAGGTGGAATATGAAAATGT
TGCCCGAGAATGTCGGCTTGGCAGCAAGGAAGGTCGACCCTTCTCTGGGGTCACTGCTTGCCTGGACTTC
TGTGCTCATCCCCACAGGGACATTCACAACATGAATAATGGAAGCACTGTGGTTTGTACCTTAACTCGAG
AAGATAACCGCTCTTTGGGTGTTATTCCTCAAGATGAGCAGCTCCATGTGCTACCTCTTTATAAGCTTTC
AGACACAGATGAGTTTGGCTCCAAGGAAGGAATGGAAGCCAAGATCAAATCTGGGGCCATCGAGGTCCTG
GCACCCCGCCGCAAAAAAAGAACGTGTTTCACTCAGCCTGTTCCCCGTTCTGGAAAGAAGAGGGCTGCGA
TGATGACAGAGGTTCTTGCACATAAGATAAGGGCAGTGGAAAAGAAACCTATTCCCCGAATCAAGCGGAA
GAATAACTCAACAACAACAAACAACAGTAAGCCTTCGTCACTGCCAACCTTAGGGAGTAACACTGAGACC
GTGCAACCTGAAGTAAAAAGTGAAACCGAACCCCATTTTATCTTAAAAAGTTCAGACAACACTAAAACTT
ATTCGCTGATGCCATCCGCTCCTCACCCAGTGAAAGAGGCATCTCCAGGCTTCTCCTGGTCCCCGAAGAC
TGCTTCAGCCACACCAGCTCCACTGAAGAATGACGCAACAGCCTCATGCGGGTTTTCAGAAAGAAGCAGC
ACTCCCCACTGTACGATGCCTTCGGGAAGACTCAGTGGTGCCAATGCTGCAGCTGCTGATGGCCCTGGCA
TTTCACAGCTTGGCGAAGTGGCTCCTCTCCCCACCCTGTCTGCTCCTGTGATGGAGCCCCTCATTAATTC
TGAGCCTTCCACTGGTGTGACTGAGCCGCTAACGCCTCATCAGCCAAACCACCAGCCCTCCTTCCTCACC
TCTCCTCAAGACCTTGCCTCTTCTCCAATGGAAGAAGATGAGCAGCATTCTGAAGCAGATGAGCCTCCAT
CAGACGAACCCCTATCTGATGACCCCCTGTCACCTGCTGAGGAGAAATTGCCCCACATTGATGAGTATTG
GTCAGACAGTGAGCACATCTTTTTGGATGCAAATATTGGTGGGGTGGCCATCGCACCTGCTCACGGCTCG
GTTTTGATTGAGTGTGCCCGGCGAGAGCTGCACGCTACCACTCCTGTTGAGCACCCCAACCGTAATCATC
CAACCCGCCTCTCCCTTGTCTTTTACCAGCACAAAAACCTAAATAAGCCCCAACATGGTTTTGAACTAAA
CAAGATTAAGTTTGAGGCTAAAGAAGCTAAGAATAAGAAAATGAAGGCCTCAGAGCAAAAAGACCAGGCA
GCTAATGAAGGTCCAGAACAGTCCTCTGAAGTAAATGAATTGAACCAAATTCCTTCTCATAAAGCATTAA
CATTAACCCATGACAATGTTGTCACCGTGTCCCCTTATGCTCTCACACACGTTGCGGGGCCCTATAACCA
TTGGGTCGGAGGGCCGAGCTCTGGCGCACCCCCACCAAGTGGAGGGTCTCCTGCCGGGTCCCCAACATCT
ACTGAAGAAGGCACCAGCGAATCCGCAACGCCCGAGTCAGGCCCTGGTACCTCCACAGAACCATCTGAAG
GTAGTGCGCCTGGTTCCCCAGCTGGAAGCCCTACTTCCACCGAAGAAGGCACGTCAACCGAACCAAGTGA
AGGATCTGCCCCTGGGACCAGCACTGAACCATCTGAGATGGACAAGAAGTATTCTATCGGACTGGCCATC
GGGACTAATAGCGTCGGGTGGGCCGTGATCACTGACGAGTACAAGGTGCCCTCTAAGAAGTTCAAGGTGC
TCGGGAACACCGACCGGCATTCCATCAAGAAAAATCTGATCGGAGCTCTCCTCTTTGATTCAGGGGAGAC
CGCTGAAGCAACCCGCCTCAAGCGGACTGCTAGACGGCGGTACACCAGGAGGAAGAACCGGATTTGTTAC
CTTCAAGAGATATTCTCCAACGAAATGGCAAAGGTCGACGACAGCTTCTTCCATAGGCTGGAAGAATCAT
TCCTCGTGGAAGAGGATAAGAAGCATGAACGGCATCCCATCTTCGGTAATATCGTCGACGAGGTGGCCTA
TCACGAGAAATACCCAACCATCTACCATCTTCGCAAAAAGCTGGTGGACTCAACCGACAAGGCAGACCTC
CGGCTTATCTACCTGGCCCTGGCCCACATGATCAAGTTCAGAGGCCACTTCCTGATCGAGGGCGACCTCA
ATCCTGACAATAGCGATGTGGATAAACTGTTCATCCAGCTGGTGCAGACTTACAACCAGCTCTTTGAAGA
GAACCCCATCAATGCAAGCGGAGTCGATGCCAAGGCCATTCTGTCAGCCCGGCTGTCAAAGAGCCGCAGA
CTTGAGAATCTTATCGCTCAGCTGCCGGGTGAAAAGAAAAATGGACTGTTCGGGAACCTGATTGCTCTTT
CACTTGGGCTGACTCCCAATTTCAAGTCTAATTTCGACCTGGCAGAGGATGCCAAGCTGCAACTGTCCAA
GGACACCTATGATGACGATCTCGACAACCTCCTGGCCCAGATCGGTGACCAATACGCCGACCTTTTCCTT
GCTGCTAAGAATCTTTCTGACGCCATCCTGCTGTCTGACATTCTCCGCGTGAACACTGAAATCACCAAGG
CCCCTCTTTCAGCTTCAATGATTAAGCGGTATGATGAGCACCACCAGGACCTGACCCTGCTTAAGGCACT
CGTCCGGCAGCAGCTTCCGGAGAAGTACAAGGAAATCTTCTTTGACCAGTCAAAGAATGGATACGCCGGC
TACATCGACGGAGGTGCCTCCCAAGAGGAATTTTATAAGTTTATCAAACCTATCCTTGAGAAGATGGACG
GCACCGAAGAGCTCCTCGTGAAACTGAATCGGGAGGATCTGCTGCGGAAGCAGCGCACTTTCGACAATGG
GAGCATTCCCCACCAGATCCATCTTGGGGAGCTTCACGCCATCCTTCGGCGCCAAGAGGACTTCTACCCC
TTTCTTAAGGACAACAGGGAGAAGATTGAGAAAATTCTCACTTTCCGCATCCCCTACTACGTGGGACCCC
TCGCCAGAGGAAATAGCCGGTTTGCTTGGATGACCAGAAAGTCAGAAGAAACTATCACTCCCTGGAACTT
CGAAGAGGTGGTGGACAAGGGAGCCAGCGCTCAGTCATTCATCGAACGGATGACTAACTTCGATAAGAAC
CTCCCCAATGAGAAGGTCCTGCCGAAACATTCCCTGCTCTACGAGTACTTTACCGTGTACAACGAGCTGA
CCAAGGTGAAATATGTCACCGAAGGGATGAGGAAGCCCGCATTCCTGTCAGGCGAACAAAAGAAGGCAAT
TGTGGACCTTCTGTTCAAGACCAATAGAAAGGTGACCGTGAAGCAGCTGAAGGAGGACTATTTCAAGAAA
ATTGAATGCTTCGACTCTGTGGAGATTAGCGGGGTCGAAGATCGGTTCAACGCAAGCCTGGGTACCTACC
ATGATCTGCTTAAGATCATCAAGGACAAGGATTTTCTGGACAATGAGGAGAACGAGGACATCCTTGAGGA
CATTGTCCTGACTCTCACTCTGTTCGAGGACCGGGAAATGATCGAGGAGAGGCTTAAGACCTACGCCCAT
CTGTTCGACGATAAAGTGATGAAGCAACTTAAACGGAGAAGATATACCGGATGGGGACGCCTTAGCCGCA
AACTCATCAACGGAATCCGGGACAAACAGAGCGGAAAGACCATTCTTGATTTCCTTAAAAGCGACGGATT
CGCTAATCGCAACTTCATGCAACTTATCCATGATGATTCCCTGACCTTTAAGGAGGACATCCAGAAGGCC
CAAGTGTCTGGACAAGGTGACTCACTGCACGAGCATATCGCAAATCTGGCTGGTTCACCCGCTATTAAGA
AGGGTATTCTCCAGACCGTGAAAGTCGTGGACGAGCTGGTCAAGGTGATGGGTCGCCATAAACCAGAGAA
CATTGTCATCGAGATGGCCAGGGAAAACCAGACTACCCAGAAGGGACAGAAGAACAGCAGGGAGCGGATG
AAAAGAATTGAGGAAGGGATTAAGGAGCTCGGGTCACAGATCCTTAAAGAGCACCCGGTGGAAAACACCC
AGCTTCAGAATGAGAAGCTCTATCTGTACTACCTTCAAAATGGACGCGATATGTATGTGGACCAAGAGCT
TGATATCAACAGGCTCTCAGACTACGACGTGGACGCCATCGTCCCTCAGAGCTTCCTCAAAGACGACTCA
ATTGACAATAAGGTGCTGACTCGCTCAGACAAGAACCGGGGAAAGTCAGATAACGTGCCCTCAGAGGAAG
TCGTGAAAAAGATGAAGAACTATTGGCGCCAGCTTCTGAACGCAAAGCTGATCACTCAGCGGAAGTTCGA
CAATCTCACTAAGGCTGAGAGGGGCGGACTGAGCGAACTGGACAAAGCAGGATTCATTAAACGGCAACTT
GTGGAGACTCGGCAGATTACTAAACATGTCGCCCAAATCCTTGACTCACGCATGAATACCAAGTACGACG
AAAACGACAAACTTATCCGCGAGGTGAAGGTGATTACCCTGAAGTCCAAGCTGGTCAGCGATTTCAGAAA
GGACTTTCAATTCTACAAAGTGCGGGAGATCAATAACTATCATCATGCTCATGACGCATATCTGAATGCC
GTGGTGGGAACCGCCCTGATCAAGAAGTACCCAAAGCTGGAAAGCGAGTTCGTGTACGGAGACTACAAGG
TCTACGACGTGCGCAAGATGATTGCCAAATCTGAGCAGGAGATCGGAAAGGCCACCGCAAAGTACTTCTT
CTACAGCAACATCATGAATTTCTTCAAGACCGAAATCACCCTTGCAAACGGTGAGATCCGGAAGAGGCCG
CTCATCGAGACTAATGGGGAGACTGGCGAAATCGTGTGGGACAAGGGCAGAGATTTCGCTACCGTGCGCA
AAGTGCTTTCTATGCCTCAAGTGAACATCGTGAAGAAAACCGAGGTGCAAACCGGAGGCTTTTCTAAGGA
ATCAATCCTCCCCAAGCGCAACTCCGACAAGCTCATTGCAAGGAAGAAGGATTGGGACCCTAAGAAGTAC
GGCGGATTCGATTCACCAACTGTGGCTTATTCTGTCCTGGTCGTGGCTAAGGTGGAAAAAGGAAAGTCTA
AGAAGCTCAAGAGCGTGAAGGAACTGCTGGGTATCACCATTATGGAGCGCAGCTCCTTCGAGAAGAACCC
AATTGACTTTCTCGAAGCCAAAGGTTACAAGGAAGTCAAGAAGGACCTTATCATCAAGCTCCCAAAGTAT
AGCCTGTTCGAACTGGAGAATGGGCGGAAGCGGATGCTCGCCTCCGCTGGCGAACTTCAGAAGGGTAATG
AGCTGGCTCTCCCCTCCAAGTACGTGAATTTCCTCTACCTTGCAAGCCATTACGAGAAGCTGAAGGGGAG
CCCCGAGGACAACGAGCAAAAGCAACTGTTTGTGGAGCAGCATAAGCATTATCTGGACGAGATCATTGAG
CAGATTTCCGAGTTTTCTAAACGCGTCATTCTCGCTGATGCCAACCTCGATAAAGTCCTTAGCGCATACA
ATAAGCACAGAGACAAACCAATTCGGGAGCAGGCTGAGAATATCATCCACCTGTTCACCCTCACCAATCT
TGGTGCCCCTGCCGCATTCAAGTACTTCGACACCACCATCGACCGGAAACGCTATACCTCCACCAAAGAA
GTGCTGGACGCCACCCTCATCCACCAGAGCATCACCGGACTTTACGAAACTCGGATTGACCTCTCACAGC
TCGGAGGGGATGGTGGCGGAGGCTCGCCAAAAAAGAAGAGAAAGGTAGACCCAAAGAAAAAACGAAAAGT
AGATCCGAAAAAGAAGAGGAAGGTGGCTAGCGAGGGCAGAGGAAGTCTTCTAACATGCGGTGACGTGGAG
GAGAATCCCGGCCCTGGTACCATGGCCAAGCCTTTGTCTCAAGAAGAATCCACCCTCATTGAAAGAGCAA
CGGCTACAATCAACAGCATCCCCATCTCTGAAGACTACAGCGTCGCCAGCGCAGCTCTCTCTAGCGACGG
CCGCATCTTCACTGGTGTCAATGTATATCATTTTACTGGGGGACCTTGTGCAGAACTCGTGGTGCTGGGC
ACTGCTGCTGCTGCGGCAGCTGGCAACCTGACTTGTATCGTCGCGATCGGAAATGAGAACAGGGGCATCT
TGAGCCCCTGCGGACGGTGCCGACAGGTGCTTCTCGATCTGCATCCTGGGATCAAAGCCATAGTGAAGGA
CAGTGATGGACAGCCGACGGCAGTTGGGATTCGTGAATTGCTGCCCTCTGGTTATGTGTGGGAGGGCCTG
CAGCTGCAGTAGTTGATAATAGATAACTTCGTATAGCATACATTATACGAAGTTATGAATTCGATATCAA
GCTTATCGATAATCAACCTCTGGATTACAAAATTTGTGAAAGATTGACTGGTATTCTTAACTATGTTGCT
CCTTTTACGCTATGTGGATACGCTGCTTTAATGCCTTTGTATCATGCTATTGCTTCCCGTATGGCTTTCA
TTTTCTCCTCCTTGTATAAATCCTGGTTGCTGTCTCTTTATGAGGAGTTGTGGCCCGTTGTCAGGCAACG
TGGCGTGGTGTGCACTGTGTTTGCTGACGCAACCCCCACTGGTTGGGGCATTGCCACCACCTGTCAGCTC
CTTTCCGGGACTTTCGCTTTCCCCCTCCCTATTGCCACGGCGGAACTCATCGCCGCCTGCCTTGCCCGCT
GCTGGACAGGGGCTCGGCTGTTGGGCACTGACAATTCCGTGGTGTTGTCGGGGAAATCATCGTCCTTTCC
TTGGCTGCTCGCCTGTGTTGCCACCTGGATTCTGCGCGGGACGTCCTTCTGCTACGTCCCTTCGGCCCTC
AATCCAGCGGACCTTCCTTCCCGCGGCCTGCTGCCGGCTCTGCGGCCTCTTCCGCGTCTTCGCCTTCGCC
CTCAGACGAGTCGGATCTCCCTTTGGGCCGCCTCCCCGCATCGATACCGTCGACCTCGAGACCTAGAAAA
ACATGGAGCAATCACAAGTAGCAATACAGCAGCTACCAATGCTGATTGTGCCTGGCTAGAAGCACAAGAG
GAGGAGGAGGTGGGTTTTCCAGTCACACCTCAGGTACCTTTAAGACCAATGACTTACAAGGCAGCTGTAG
ATCTTAGCCACTTTTTAAAAGAAAAGGGGGGACTGGAAGGGCTAATTCACTCCCAACGAAGACAAGATAT
CCTTGATCTGTGGATCTACCACACACAAGGCTACTTCCCTGATTGGCAGAACTACACACCAGGGCCAGGG
ATCAGATATCCACTGACCTTTGGATGGTGCTACAAGCTAGTACCAGTTGAGCAAGAGAAGGTAGAAGAAG
CCAATGAAGGAGAGAACACCCGCTTGTTACACCCTGTGAGCCTGCATGGGATGGATGACCCGGAGAGAGA
AGTATTAGAGTGGAGGTTTGACAGCCGCCTAGCATTTCATCACATGGCCCGAGAGCTGCATCCGGACTGT
ACTGGGTCTCTCTGGTTAGACCAGATCTGAGCCTGGGAGCTCTCTGGCTAACTAGGGAACCCACTGCTTA
AGCCTCAATAAAGCTTGCCTTGAGTGCTTCAAGTAGTGTGTGCCCGTCTGTTGTGTGACTCTGGTAACTA
GAGATCCCTCAGACCCTTTTAGTCAGTGTGGAAAATCTCTAGCAGGGCCCGTTTAAACCCGCTGATCAGC
CTCGACTGTGCCTTCTAGTTGCCAGCCATCTGTTGTTTGCCCCTCCCCCGTGCCTTCCTTGACCCTGGAA
GGTGCCACTCCCACTGTCCTTTCCTAATAAAATGAGGAAATTGCATCGCATTGTCTGAGTAGGTGTCATT
CTATTCTGGGGGGTGGGGTGGGGCAGGACAGCAAGGGGGAGGATTGGGAAGACAATAGCAGGCATGCTGG
GGATGCGGTGGGCTCTATGGCTTCTGAGGCGGAAAGAACCAGCTGGGGCTCTAGGGGGTATCCCC
[124 nt withheld, positions 12596-12719]
C
[91 nt withheld, positions 12721-12811]
A
[49 nt withheld, positions 12813-12861]
CCTTTGACGTTGGAGTCCACGTTCTTT
[37 nt withheld, positions 12889-12925]
ACCCTATCTCGGTCTATTCTTTTGATTTATAAGGGATTTTGCCGATTTCGGCCTATTGGTTAAAAAATGA
GCTGATTTAACAAAAATTTAACGCGAATTAATTCTGTGGAATGTGTGTCAGTTAGGGTGTGGAAAGTCCC
CAGGCTCCCCAGCAGGCAGAAGTATGCAAAGCATGCATCTCAATTAGTCAGCAACCAGGTGTGGAAAGTC
CCCAGGCTCCCCAGCAGGCAGAAGTATGCAAAGCATGCATCTCAATTAGTCAGCAACCATAGTCCCGCCC
CTAACTCCGCCCATCCCGCCCCTAACTCCGCCCAGTTCCGCCCATTCTCCGCCCCATGGCTGACTAATTT
TTTTTATTTATGCAGAGGCCGAGGCCGCCTCTGCCTCTGAGCTATTCCAGAAGTAGTGAGGAGGCTTTTT
TGGAGGCCTAGGCTTTTGCAAAAAGCTCCCGGGAGCTTGTATATCCATTTTCGGATCTGATCAGCACGTG
TTGACAATTAATCATCGGCATAGTATATCGGCATAGTATAATACGACAAGGTGAGGAACTAAACCATGGC
CAAGTTGACCAGTGCCGTTCCGGTGCTCACCGCGCGCGACGTCGCCGGAGCGGTCGAGTTCTGGACCGAC
CGGCTCGGGTTCTCCCGGGACTTCGTGGAGGACGACTTCGCCGGTGTGGTCCGGGACGACGTGACCCTGT
TCATCAGCGCGGTCCAGGACCAGGTGGTGCCGGACAACACCCTGGCCTGGGTGTGGGTGCGCGGCCTGGA
CGAGCTGTACGCCGAGTGGTCGGAGGTCGTGTCCACGAACTTCCGGGACGCCTCCGGGCCGGCCATGACC
GAGATCGGCGAGCAGCCGTGGGGGCGGGAGTTCGCCCTGCGCGACCCGGCCGGCAACTGCGTGCACTTCG
TGGCCGAGGAGCAGGACTGACACGTGCTACGAGATTTCGATTCCACCGCCGCCTTCTATGAAAGGTTGGG
CTTCGGAATCGTTTTCCGGGACGCCGGCTGGATGATCCTCCAGCGCGGGGATCTCATGCTGGAGTTCTTC
GCCCACCCCAACTTGTTTATTGCAGCTTATAATGGTTACAAATAAAGCAATAGCATCACAAATTTCACAA
ATAAAGCATTTTTTTCACTGCATTCTAGTTGTGGTTTGTCCAAACTCATCAATGTATCTTATCATGTCTG
TATACCGTCGACCTCTAGCTAGAGCTTGGCGTAATCATGGTCATAGCTGTTTCCTGTGTGAAATTGTTAT
CCGCTCACAATTCCACACAACATACGAGCCGGAAGCATAAAGTGTAAAGCCTGGGGTGCCTAATGAGTGA
GCTAACTCACATTAATTGCGTTGCGCTCACTGCCCGCTTTCCAGTCGGGAAACCTGTCGTGCCAGCTGCA
TTAATGAATCGGCCAACGCGCGGGGAGAGGCGGTTTGCGTATTGGGCGCTCTTCCGCTTCCTCGCTCACT
GACTCGCTGCGCTCGGTCGTTCGGCTGCGGCGAGCGGTATCAGCTCACTCAAAGGCGGTAATACGGTTAT
CCACAGAATCAGGGGATAACGCAGGAAAGAACATGTGAGCAAAAGGCCAGCAAAAGGCCAGGAACCGTAA
AAAGGCCGCGTTGCTGGCGTTTTTCCATAGGCTCCGCCCCCCTGACGAGCATCACAAAAATCGACGCTCA
AGTCAGAGGTGGCGAAACCCGACAGGACTATAAAGATACCAGGCGTTTCCCCCTGGAAGCTCCCTCGTGC
GCTCTCCTGTTCCGACCCTGCCGCTTACCGGATACCTGTCCGCCTTTCTCCCTTCGGGAAGCGTGGCGCT
TTCTCATAGCTCACGCTGTAGGTATCTCAGTTCGGTGTAGGTCGTTCGCTCCAAGCTGGGCTGTGTGCAC
GAACCCCCCGTTCAGCCCGACCGCTGCGCCTTATCCGGTAACTATCGTCTTGAGTCCAACCCGGTAAGAC
ACGACTTATCGCCACTGGCAGCAGCCACTGGTAACAGGATTAGCAGAGCGAGGTATGTAGGCGGTGCTAC
AGAGTTCTTGAAGTGGTGGCCTAACTACGGCTACACTAGAAGAACAGTATTTGGTATCTGCGCTCTGCTG
AAGCCAGTTACCTTCGGAAAAAGAGTTGGTAGCTCTTGATCCGGCAAACAAACCACCGCTGGTAGCGGTG
GTTTTTTTGTTTGCAAGCAGCAGATTACGCGCAGAAAAAAAGGATCTCAAGAAGATCCTTTGATCTTTTC
TACGGGGTCTGACGCTCAGTGGAACGAAAACTCACGTTAAGGGATTTTGGTCATGAGATTATCAAAAAGG
ATCTTCACCTAGATCCTTTTAAATTAAAAATGAAGTTTTAAATCAATCTAAAGTATATATGAGTAAACTT
GGTCTGACAGTTACCAATGCTTAATCAGTGAGGCACCTATCTCAGCGATCTGTCTATTTCGTTCATCCAT
AGTTGCCTGACTCCCCGTCGTGTAGATAACTACGATACGGGAGGGCTTACCATCTGGCCCCAGTGCTGCA
ATGATACCGCGAGACCCACGCTCACCGGCTCCAGATTTATCAGCAATAAACCAGCCAGCCGGAAGGGCCG
AGCGCAGAAGTGGTCCTGCAACTTTATCCGCCTCCATCCAGTCTATTAATTGTTGCCGGGAAGCTAGAGT
AAGTAGTTCGCCAGTTAATAGTTTGCGCAACGTTGTTGCCATTGCTACAGGCATCGTGGTGTCACGCTCG
TCGTTTGGTATGGCTTCATTCAGCTCCGGTTCCCAACGATCAAGGCGAGTTACATGATCCCCCATGTTGT
GCAAAAAAGCGGTTAGCTCCTTCGGTCCTCCGATCGTTGTCAGAAGTAAGTTGGCCGCAGTGTTATCACT
CATGGTTATGGCAGCACTGCATAATTCTCTTACTGTCATGCCATCCGTAAGATGCTTTTCTGTGACTGGT
GAGTACTCAACCAAGTCATTCTGAGAATAGTGTATGCGGCGACCGAGTTGCTCTTGCCCGGCGTCAATAC
GGGATAATACCGCGCCACATAGCAGAACTTTAAAAGTGCTCATCATTGGAAAACGTTCTTCGGGGCGAAA
ACTCTCAAGGATCTTACCGCTGTTGAGATCCAGTTCGATGTAACCCACTCGTGCACCCAACTGATCTTCA
GCATCTTTTACTTTCACCAGCGTTTCTGGGTGAGCAAAAACAGGAAGGCAAAATGCCGCAAAAAAGGGAA
TAAGGGCGACACGGAAATGTTGAATACTCATACTCTTCCTTTTTCAATATTATTGAAGCATTTATCAGGG
TTATTGTCTCATGAGCGGATACATATTTGAATGTATTTAGAAAAATAAACAAATAGGGGTTCCGCGCACA
TTTCCCCGAAAAGTGCCACCTGAC
